Addgene plasmid #45911: FLAG-Stx17
Depositing lab: Noboru Mizushima. Depositing organization: The University of Tokyo. Publication: The hairpin-type tail-anchored SNARE syntaxin 17 targets to autophagosomes for fusion with endosomes/lysosomes. Itakura E, Kishi-Itakura C, Mizushima N. Cell. 2012 Dec 7;151(6):1256-69. doi: 10.1016/j.cell.2012.11.001. PubMed 23217709.
Backbone
  Vector backbone: CMV10 FLAG
  Backbone size w/o insert (bp): 6400
  Total vector size (bp): 7306
  Vector type: Mammalian Expression
  Selectable markers: Neomycin (select with G418)
Growth in bacteria
  Bacterial resistance: Ampicillin, 100 μg/mL
  Growth temperature: 37°C
  Growth strain: DH5alpha
  Copy number: High Copy
Gene/Insert
  Gene/Insert name: Syntaxin 17
  Species: H. sapiens (human)
  Insert size (bp): 906
  GenBank ID: NM_017919.2
  Entrez Gene: STX17
  Promoter: CMV
  Tag / fusion protein: FLAG (N terminal on backbone)
  Cloning method: Restriction Enzyme; 5′ cloning site BglII (destroyed during cloning); 3′ cloning site BglII (not destroyed)
  Sequencing primers: 5′ n/a; 3′ n/a
Terms and licenses: Academic/Nonprofit Terms; Industry Terms: Not Available to Industry
How to cite: FLAG-Stx17 was a gift from Noboru Mizushima (Addgene plasmid # 45911 ; http://n2t.net/addgene:45911 ; RRID:Addgene_45911)
