[The description below was written by a language model from this plasmid's Addgene catalogue record.]
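Description:
FLAG-Stx17 is a mammalian expression plasmid built on the CMV10 FLAG backbone, carrying the human syntaxin 17 (STX17) coding sequence as an insert of about 906 bp in a total construct of roughly 7.3 kb. Expression is driven by the CMV promoter, a strong constitutive promoter widely used for high-level transcription in transfected mammalian cells. The backbone supplies a FLAG epitope upstream of the cloning site, so the protein is produced as an N-terminally FLAG-tagged fusion. The insert was introduced by restriction cloning at BglII, with the 5′ junction site destroyed in the process and the 3′ BglII site retained. In bacteria the plasmid is maintained at high copy number under ampicillin selection, and it also carries a neomycin resistance marker that allows G418 selection of stably transfected mammalian cells. No feature table is provided, so details such as the specific origin of replication or polyadenylation signal are not stated in the record.

Syntaxin 17 is a SNARE protein, and the associated publication describes it as a hairpin-type tail-anchored SNARE that is recruited to autophagosomes and is needed for their fusion with endosomes and lysosomes. Placing the small FLAG tag at the N terminus leaves the C-terminal region free, consistent with a tail-anchored protein. The construct is suited to transient or stable expression of tagged STX17 in cultured mammalian cells, where anti-FLAG reagents can be used for immunoblot detection, immunofluorescence localisation relative to autophagic structures, or immunoprecipitation of interacting partners.
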