>Addgene plasmid #45911 | FLAG-Stx17 | addgene partial sequence | sequence record 66759 | CMV-F 5'-CGCAAATGGGCGGTAGGCGTG-3'
AGCAGAGCTCGTTTAGTGAACCGTCAGAATTAACCATGGACTACAAAGACCATGACGGTGATTATAAAGA
TCATGACATCGATTACAAGGATGACGATGACAAGCTTGCGGCCGCGAATTCATCGATAGATCCGATGTCT
GAAGATGAAGAAAAAGTGAAATTACGCCGTCTTGAACCAGCTATCCAGAAATTCATTAAGATAGTAATCC
CAACAGACCTGGAAAGGTTAAGAAAGCACCAGATAAATATTGAGAAGTATCAAAGGTGCAGAATCTGGGA
CAAGTTGCATGAAGAGCATATCAATGCAGGACGTACAGTTCAGCAACTCCGATCCAATATCCGAGAAATT
GAGAAACTTTGTTTGAAAGTCCGAAAGGATGACCTAGTACTTCTGAAGAGAATGATAGATCCTGTTAAAG
AAGAAGCATCAGCAGCAACAGCAGAATTTCTCCAACTCCATTTGGAATCTGTAGAAGAACTTAAGAAGCA
ATTTAATGATGAAGAAACTTTGCTACAGCCTCCTTTGACCAGATCCATGACTGTTGGTGGAGCATTTCAT
ACTACTGAAGCTGAAGCTAGTTCTCAGAGTTTGACTCAGATATATGCCTTACCTGAAATTCCTCAAGATC
AAAATGCTGCAGAATCGTGGGAAACCTTAGAAGCGGACTTAATTGAACTTAGCCAACTGGTCACTGACTT
CTCTCTCCTAGTGAATTCTCAGCAGGAGAAGATTGACAGCATTGCAGACCATGTCAACAGTGCTGCTGTG
AATGTTGAAGAGGGAACCAAAAACTTAGGGAAGGCTGCAAAATACAAGCTGGCAGCTCTGCCTGTGGCAG
GTGCACTCATCGGGGGAATGGTAGGGGGTCCTATTG
