LOCUS       Exported 7215 bp ds-DNA circular SYN 12-MAY-2021
DEFINITION  synthetic circular DNA
ACCESSION   .
VERSION     .
KEYWORDS    FLAG-Stx17
SOURCE      synthetic DNA construct
  ORGANISM  synthetic DNA construct
REFERENCE   1 (bases 1 to 7215)
  AUTHORS   Itakura E, Kishi-Itakura C, Mizushima N
  TITLE     The hairpin-type tail-anchored SNARE syntaxin 17 targets to
            autophagosomes for fusion with endosomes/lysosomes.
  JOURNAL   Cell. 2012 Dec 7;151(6):1256-69. doi: 10.1016/j.cell.2012.11.001.
  PUBMED    23217709
REFERENCE   2 (bases 1 to 7215)
  AUTHORS   .
  TITLE     Direct Submission
  JOURNAL   Exported May 12, 2021 from SnapGene Server 1.1.58
            http://www.snapgene.com
FEATURES             Location/Qualifiers
     source          1..7215
                     /organism="synthetic DNA construct"
                     /mol_type="other DNA"
     rep_origin      1..456
                     /direction=RIGHT
                     /label=f1 ori
                     /note="f1 bacteriophage origin of replication; arrow
                     indicates direction of (+) strand synthesis"
     primer_bind     complement(88..107)
                     /label=F1ori-R
                     /note="F1 origin, reverse primer"
     primer_bind     298..319
                     /label=F1ori-F
                     /note="F1 origin, forward primer"
     primer_bind     582..604
                     /label=M13/pUC Forward
                     /note="In lacZ gene"
     primer_bind     596..613
                     /label=M13 Forward
                     /note="In lacZ gene. Also called M13-F20 or M13 (-21)
                     Forward"
     primer_bind     597..613
                     /label=M13 fwd
                     /note="common sequencing primer, one of multiple similar
                     variants"
     enhancer        774..1153
                     /label=CMV enhancer
                     /note="human cytomegalovirus immediate early enhancer"
     promoter        1154..1357
                     /label=CMV promoter
                     /note="human cytomegalovirus (CMV) immediate early
                     promoter"
     primer_bind     1308..1328
                     /label=CMV-F
                     /note="Human CMV immediate early promoter, forward primer"
     CDS             1387..1452
                     /codon_start=1
                     /product="three tandem FLAG(R) epitope tags, followed by an
                     enterokinase cleavage site"
                     /label=3xFLAG
                     /translation="DYKDHDGDYKDHDIDYKDDDDK"
     polyA_signal    2430..3052
                     /label=hGH poly(A) signal
                     /note="human growth hormone polyadenylation signal"
     primer_bind     complement(2629..2648)
                     /label=hGH-PA-R
                     /note="Human growth hormone terminator, reverse primer"
     primer_bind     complement(3076..3096)
                     /label=pBABE 3'
                     /note="SV40 enhancer, reverse primer for pBABE vectors"
     promoter        3094..3391
                     /label=SV40 promoter
                     /note="SV40 enhancer and early promoter"
     primer_bind     3323..3342
                     /label=SV40pro-F
                     /note="SV40 promoter/origin, forward primer"
     CDS             3445..4239
                     /codon_start=1
                     /gene="aph(3')-II (or nptII)"
                     /product="aminoglycoside phosphotransferase from Tn5"
                     /label=NeoR/KanR
                     /note="confers resistance to neomycin, kanamycin, and G418
                     (Geneticin(R))"
                     /translation="MIEQDGLHAGSPAAWVERLFGYDWAQQTIGCSDAAVFRLSAQGRP
                     VLFVKTDLSGALNELQDEAARLSWLATTGVPCAAVLDVVTEAGRDWLLLGEVPGQDLLS
                     SHLAPAEKVSIMADAMRRLHTLDPATCPFDHQAKHRIERARTRMEAGLVDQDDLDEEHQ
                     GLAPAELFARLKARMPDGEDLVVTHGDACLPNIMVENGRFSGFIDCGRLGVADRYQDIA
                     LATRDIAEELGGEWADRFLVLYGIAAPDSQRIAFYRLLDEFF"
     primer_bind     complement(3499..3518)
                     /label=Neo-R
                     /note="Neomycin resistance gene, reverse primer"
     primer_bind     4109..4128
                     /label=Neo-F
                     /note="Neomycin resistance gene, forward primer"
     polyA_signal    4891..5025
                     /label=SV40 poly(A) signal
                     /note="SV40 polyadenylation signal"
     primer_bind     complement(4928..4947)
                     /label=SV40pA-R
                     /note="SV40 polyA, reverse primer"
     primer_bind     4982..5001
                     /label=EBV-rev
                     /note="SV40 polyA terminator, reverse primer"
     primer_bind     complement(5030..5049)
                     /label=T7
                     /note="T7 promoter, forward primer"
     promoter        complement(5031..5049)
                     /label=T7 promoter
                     /note="promoter for bacteriophage T7 RNA polymerase"
     primer_bind     complement(5063..5079)
                     /label=M13 rev
                     /note="common sequencing primer, one of multiple similar
                     variants"
     primer_bind     complement(5063..5079)
                     /label=M13 Reverse
                     /note="In lacZ gene. Also called M13-rev"
     primer_bind     complement(5076..5098)
                     /label=M13/pUC Reverse
                     /note="In lacZ gene"
     protein_bind    5087..5103
                     /label=lac operator
                     /bound_moiety="lac repressor encoded by lacI"
                     /note="The lac repressor binds to the lac operator to
                     inhibit transcription in E. coli. This inhibition can be
                     relieved by adding lactose or
                     isopropyl-beta-D-thiogalactopyranoside (IPTG)."
     promoter        complement(5111..5141)
                     /label=lac promoter
                     /note="promoter for the E. coli lac operon"
     protein_bind    5156..5177
                     /label=CAP binding site
                     /bound_moiety="E. coli catabolite activator protein"
                     /note="CAP binding activates transcription in the presence
                     of cAMP."
     primer_bind     complement(5294..5311)
                     /label=L4440
                     /note="L4440 vector, forward primer"
     rep_origin      complement(5465..6053)
                     /direction=LEFT
                     /label=ori
                     /note="high-copy-number ColE1/pMB1/pBR322/pUC origin of
                     replication"
     primer_bind     complement(5545..5564)
                     /label=pBR322ori-F
                     /note="pBR322 origin, forward primer"
     CDS             complement(6224..7084)
                     /codon_start=1
                     /gene="bla"
                     /product="beta-lactamase"
                     /label=AmpR
                     /note="confers resistance to ampicillin, carbenicillin, and
                     related antibiotics"
                     /translation="MSIQHFRVALIPFFAAFCLPVFAHPETLVKVKDAEDQLGARVGYI
                     ELDLNSGKILESFRPEERFPMMSTFKVLLCGAVLSRIDAGQEQLGRRIHYSQNDLVEYS
                     PVTEKHLTDGMTVRELCSAAITMSDNTAANLLLTTIGGPKELTAFLHNMGDHVTRLDRW
                     EPELNEAIPNDERDTTMPVAMATTLRKLLTGELLTLASRQQLIDWMEADKVAGPLLRSA
                     LPAGWFIADKSGAGERGSRGIIAALGPDGKPSRIVVIYTTGSQATMDERNRQIAEIGAS
                     LIKHW"
     primer_bind     6847..6866
                     /label=Amp-R
                     /note="Ampicillin resistance gene, reverse primer"
     promoter        complement(7085..7189)
                     /gene="bla"
                     /label=AmpR promoter
ORIGIN
        1 nnnnnnnnnn nnnnnnnnnn nnnnnnnnnn nnnnnnnnnn nnnnnnnnnn nnnnnnnnnn
       61 nnnnnnnnnn nnnnnnnnnn nnnnnnnnnn nnnnnnnnnn nnnnnnnnnn nnnnnnnnnn
      121 nnnncnnnnn nnnnnnnnnn nnnnnnnnnn nnnnnnnnnn nnnnnnnnnn nnnnnnnnnn
      181 nnnnnnnnnn nnnnnnnnnn nnnnnnnnnn nnnnnnannn nnnnnnnnnn nnnnnnnnnn
      241 nnnnnnnnnn nnnnnnnnnn nnnnnncctt tgacgttgga gtccacgttc tttaatagtg
      301 gactcttgtt ccaaactgga acaacactca accctatctc ggtctattct tttgatttat
      361 aagggatttt gccgatttcg gcctattggt taaaaaatga gctgatttaa caaaaattta
      421 acgcgaattt taacaaaata ttaacgctta caatttccat tcgccattca ggctgcgcaa
      481 ctgttgggaa gggcgatcgg tgcgggcctc ttcgctatta cgccagctgg cgaaaggggg
      541 atgtgctgca aggcgattaa gttgggtaac gccagggttt tcccagtcac gacgttgtaa
      601 aacgacggcc agtgccaagc tgatctatac attgaatcaa tattggcaat tagccatatt
      661 agtcattggt tatatagcat aaatcaatat tggctattgg ccattgcata cgttgtatct
      721 atatcataat atgtacattt atattggctc atgtccaata tgaccgccat gttgacattg
      781 attattgact agttattaat agtaatcaat tacggggtca ttagttcata gcccatatat
      841 ggagttccgc gttacataac ttacggtaaa tggcccgcct ggctgaccgc ccaacgaccc
      901 ccgcccattg acgtcaataa tgacgtatgt tcccatagta acgccaatag ggactttcca
      961 ttgacgtcaa tgggtggagt atttacggta aactgcccac ttggcagtac atcaagtgta
     1021 tcatatgcca agtccgcccc ctattgacgt caatgacggt aaatggcccg cctggcatta
     1081 tgcccagtac atgaccttac gggactttcc tacttggcag tacatctacg tattagtcat
     1141 cgctattacc atggtgatgc ggttttggca gtacaccaat gggcgtggat agcggtttga
     1201 ctcacgggga tttccaagtc tccaccccat tgacgtcaat gggagtttgt tttggcacca
     1261 aaatcaacgg gactttccaa aatgtcgtaa taaccccgcc ccgttgacgc aaatgggcgg
     1321 taggcgtgta cggtgggagg tctatataag cagagctcgt ttagtgaacc gtcagaatta
     1381 accatggact acaaagacca tgacggtgat tataaagatc atgacatcga ttacaaggat
     1441 gacgatgaca agcttgcggc cgcgaattca tcgatagatc cgatgtctga agatgaagaa
     1501 aaagtgaaat tacgccgtct tgaaccagct atccagaaat tcattaagat agtaatccca
     1561 acagacctgg aaaggttaag aaagcaccag ataaatattg agaagtatca aaggtgcaga
     1621 atctgggaca agttgcatga agagcatatc aatgcaggac gtacagttca gcaactccga
     1681 tccaatatcc gagaaattga gaaactttgt ttgaaagtcc gaaaggatga cctagtactt
     1741 ctgaagagaa tgatagatcc tgttaaagaa gaagcatcag cagcaacagc agaatttctc
     1801 caactccatt tggaatctgt agaagaactt aagaagcaat ttaatgatga agaaactttg
     1861 ctacagcctc ctttgaccag atccatgact gttggtggag catttcatac tactgaagct
     1921 gaagctagtt ctcagagttt gactcagata tatgccttac ctgaaattcc tcaagatcaa
     1981 aatgctgcag aatcgtggga aaccttagaa gcggacttaa ttgaacttag ccaactggtc
     2041 actgacttct ctctcctagt gaattctcag caggagaaga ttgacagcat tgcagaccat
     2101 gtcaacagtg ctgctgtgaa tgttgaagag ggaaccaaaa acttagggaa ggctgcaaaa
     2161 tacaagctgg cagctctgcc tgtggcaggt gcactcatcg ggggaatggt agggggtcct
     2221 attggcctcc ttgcaggctt caaagtggca ggaattgcag ctgcacttgg tggtggggtg
     2281 ttgggcttca caggtggaaa attgatacaa agaaagaaac agaaaatgat ggagaagctc
     2341 acttccagct gtccagatct tcccagccaa actgacaaga aatgcagtta aggatctgat
     2401 atcggtacca gtcgactcta gaggatcccg ggtggcatcc ctgtgacccc tccccagtgc
     2461 ctctcctggc cctggaagtt gccactccag tgcccaccag ccttgtccta ataaaattaa
     2521 gttgcatcat tttgtctgac taggtgtcct tctataatat tatggggtgg aggggggtgg
     2581 tatggagcaa ggggcaagtt gggaagacaa cctgtagggc ctgcggggtc tattgggaac
     2641 caagctggag tgcagtggca caatcttggc tcactgcaat ctccgcctcc tgggttcaag
     2701 cgattctcct gcctcagcct cccgagttgt tgggattcca ggcatgcatg accaggctca
     2761 gctaattttt gtttttttgg tagagacggg gtttcaccat attggccagg ctggtctcca
     2821 actcctaatc tcaggtgatc tacccacctt ggcctcccaa attgctggga ttacaggcgt
     2881 gaaccactgc tcccttccct gtccttctga ttttaaaata actataccag caggaggacg
     2941 tccagacaca gcataggcta cctggccatg cccaaccggt gggacatttg agttgcttgc
     3001 ttggcactgt cctctcatgc gttgggtcca ctcagtagat gcctgttgaa ttgggtacgc
     3061 ggccagcttg gctgtggaat gtgtgtcagt tagggtgtgg aaagtcccca ggctccccag
     3121 caggcagaag tatgcaaagc atgcatctca attagtcagc aaccaggtgt ggaaagtccc
     3181 caggctcccc agcaggcaga agtatgcaaa gcatgcatct caattagtca gcaaccatag
     3241 tcccgcccct aactccgccc atcccgcccc taactccgcc cagttccgcc cattctccgc
     3301 cccatggctg actaattttt tttatttatg cagaggccga ggccgcctcg gcctctgagc
     3361 tattccagaa gtagtgagga ggcttttttg gaggaattga tcagcttggg atctgatcaa
     3421 gagacaggat gaggatcgtt tcgcatgatt gaacaagatg gattgcacgc aggttctccg
     3481 gccgcttggg tggagaggct attcggctat gactgggcac aacagacaat cggctgctct
     3541 gatgccgccg tgttccggct gtcagcgcag gggcgcccgg ttctttttgt caagaccgac
     3601 ctgtccggtg ccctgaatga actgcaggac gaggcagcgc ggctatcgtg gctggccacg
     3661 acgggcgttc cttgcgcagc tgtgctcgac gttgtcactg aagcgggaag ggactggctg
     3721 ctattgggcg aagtgccggg gcaggatctc ctgtcatctc accttgctcc tgccgagaaa
     3781 gtatccatca tggctgatgc aatgcggcgg ctgcatacgc ttgatccggc tacctgccca
     3841 ttcgaccacc aagcgaaaca tcgcatcgag cgagcacgta ctcggatgga agccggtctt
     3901 gtcgatcagg atgatctgga cgaagagcat caggggctcg cgccagccga actgttcgcc
     3961 aggctcaagg cgcgcatgcc cgacggcgag gatctcgtcg tgacccatgg cgatgcctgc
     4021 ttgccgaata tcatggtgga aaatggccgc ttttctggat tcatcgactg tggccggctg
     4081 ggtgtggcgg accgctatca ggacatagcg ttggctaccc gtgatattgc tgaagagctt
     4141 ggcggcgaat gggctgaccg cttcctcgtg ctttacggta tcgccgctcc cgattcgcag
     4201 cgcatcgcct tctatcgcct tcttgacgag ttcttctgag cgggactctg gggttcgaaa
     4261 tgaccgacca agcgacgccc aacctgccat cacgagattt cgattccacc gccgccttct
     4321 atgaaaggtt gggcttcgga atcgttttcc gggacgccgg ctggatgatc ctccagcgcg
     4381 gggatctcat gctggagttc ttcgcccacc ccgggctcga tcccctcgcg agttggttca
     4441 gctgctgcct gaggctggac gacctcgcgg agttctaccg gcagtgcaaa tccgtcggca
     4501 tccaggaaac cagcagcggc tatccgcgca tccatgcccc cgaactgcag gagtggggag
     4561 gcacgatggc cgctttggtc gacccggacg ggacgctcct gcgcctgata cagaacgaat
     4621 tgcttgcagg catctcatga gtgtgtcttc ccgttttccg cctgaggtca ctgcgtggat
     4681 ggagcgctgg cgcctgctgc gcgacggcga gctgctcacc acccactcgc caagctggaa
     4741 ccgtaaaaag gccgcgttgc tggcgttttt ccataggctc cgccgatcat aatcagccat
     4801 accacatttg tagaggtttt acttgcttta aaaaacctcc cacacctccc cctgaacctg
     4861 aaacataaaa tgaatgcaat tgttgttgtt aacttgttta ttgcagctta taatggttac
     4921 aaataaagca atagcatcac aaatttcaca aataaagcat ttttttcact gcattctagt
     4981 tgtggtttgt ccaaactcat caatgtatct tatcatgtct ggatcaattc cctatagtga
     5041 gtcgtattaa attcgtaatc atgtcatagc tgtttcctgt gtgaaattgt tatccgctca
     5101 caattccaca caacatacga gccggaagca taaagtgtaa agcctggggt gcctaatgag
     5161 tgagctaact cacattaatt gcgttgcgct cactgcccgc tttccagtcg ggaaacctgt
     5221 cgtgccagct gcattaatga atcggccaac gcgcggggag aggcggtttg cgtattgggc
     5281 gctcttccgc ttcctcgctc actgactcgc tgcgctcggt cgttcggctg cggcgagcgg
     5341 tatcagctca ctcaaaggcg gtaatacggt tatccacaga atcaggggat aacgcaggaa
     5401 agaacatgtg agcaaaaggc cagcaaaagg ccaggaaccg taaaaaggcc gcgttgctgg
     5461 cgtttttcca taggctccgc ccccctgacg agcatcacaa aaatcgacgc tcaagtcaga
     5521 ggtggcgaaa cccgacagga ctataaagat accaggcgtt tccccctgga agctccctcg
     5581 tgcgctctcc tgttccgacc ctgccgctta ccggatacct gtccgccttt ctcccttcgg
     5641 gaagcgtggc gctttctcat agctcacgct gtaggtatct cagttcggtg taggtcgttc
     5701 gctccaagct gggctgtgtg cacgaacccc ccgttcagcc cgaccgctgc gccttatccg
     5761 gtaactatcg tcttgagtcc aacccggtaa gacacgactt atcgccactg gcagcagcca
     5821 ctggtaacag gattagcaga gcgaggtatg taggcggtgc tacagagttc ttgaagtggt
     5881 ggcctaacta cggctacact agaagaacag tatttggtat ctgcgctctg ctgaagccag
     5941 ttaccttcgg aaaaagagtt ggtagctctt gatccggcaa acaaaccacc gctggtagcg
     6001 gtggtttttt tgtttgcaag cagcagatta cgcgcagaaa aaaaggatct caagaagatc
     6061 ctttgatctt ttctacgggg tctgacgctc agtggaacga aaactcacgt taagggattt
     6121 tggtcatgag attatcaaaa aggatcttca cctagatcct tttaaattaa aaatgaagtt
     6181 ttaaatcaat ctaaagtata tatgagtaaa cttggtctga cagttaccaa tgcttaatca
     6241 gtgaggcacc tatctcagcg atctgtctat ttcgttcatc catagttgcc tgactccccg
     6301 tcgtgtagat aactacgata cgggagggct taccatctgg ccccagtgct gcaatgatac
     6361 cgcgagaccc acgctcaccg gctccagatt tatcagcaat aaaccagcca gccggaaggg
     6421 ccgagcgcag aagtggtcct gcaactttat ccgcctccat ccagtctatt aattgttgcc
     6481 gggaagctag agtaagtagt tcgccagtta atagtttgcg caacgttgtt gccattgcta
     6541 caggcatcgt ggtgtcacgc tcgtcgtttg gtatggcttc attcagctcc ggttcccaac
     6601 gatcaaggcg agttacatga tcccccatgt tgtgcaaaaa agcggttagc tccttcggtc
     6661 ctccgatcgt tgtcagaagt aagttggccg cagtgttatc actcatggtt atggcagcac
     6721 tgcataattc tcttactgtc atgccatccg taagatgctt ttctgtgact ggtgagtact
     6781 caaccaagtc attctgagaa tagtgtatgc ggcgaccgag ttgctcttgc ccggcgtcaa
     6841 tacgggataa taccgcgcca catagcagaa ctttaaaagt gctcatcatt ggaaaacgtt
     6901 cttcggggcg aaaactctca aggatcttac cgctgttgag atccagttcg atgtaaccca
     6961 ctcgtgcacc caactgatct tcagcatctt ttactttcac cagcgtttct gggtgagcaa
     7021 aaacaggaag gcaaaatgcc gcaaaaaagg gaataagggc gacacggaaa tgttgaatac
     7081 tcatactctt cctttttcaa tattattgaa gcatttatca gggttattgt ctcatgagcg
     7141 gatacatatt tgaatgtatt tagaaaaata aacaaatagg ggttccgcgc acatttcccc
     7201 gaaaagtgcc acctg
//
